Addgene plasmid #135553: pET-28a-His6-SUMO-VAMP8
Purpose: Express mouse VAMP8 in E. coli BL21, purified via HisPur Ni-NTA Resin
Depositing lab: Jingshi Shen. Depositing organization: University of Colorado, Boulder. Publication: Functional Reconstitution of Intracellular Vesicle Fusion Using Purified SNAREs and Sec1/Munc18 (SM) Proteins. Yu H, Crisman L, Stowell MHB, Shen J. Methods Mol Biol. 2019;1860:237-249. doi: 10.1007/978-1-4939-8760-3_15. PubMed 30317509.
Backbone
  Vector backbone: pET28a
  Vector type: Bacterial Expression
Growth in bacteria
  Bacterial resistance: Kanamycin, 50 μg/mL
  Growth temperature: 37°C
  Growth strain: DH5alpha
  Copy number: Unknown
Gene/Insert
  Gene/Insert name: VAMP8
  Species: M. musculus (mouse)
  Insert size (bp): 303
  Mutation: No ATG start codon
  Promoter: T7 promoter
  Tag / fusion protein: 6xHis tag, thrombin recognition and cleavage site, then ubiquitin-like protein tag (N terminal on backbone)
  Cloning method: Restriction Enzyme; 5′ cloning site BamHI (not destroyed); 3′ cloning site SalI (not destroyed)
  Sequencing primers: 5′ T7 promoter; 3′ T7 terminator
Terms and licenses: Academic/Nonprofit Terms; Industry Terms: Not Available to Industry
How to cite: pET-28a-His6-SUMO-VAMP8 was a gift from Jingshi Shen (Addgene plasmid # 135553 ; http://n2t.net/addgene:135553 ; RRID:Addgene_135553)
