[The description below was written by a language model from this plasmid's Addgene catalogue record and pLannotate feature annotations shown in this document.]
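Description:
pET-28a-His6-SUMO-VAMP8 is a bacterial expression plasmid built on the pET28a backbone for producing recombinant mouse VAMP8 in E. coli. It is propagated through a ColE1/pMB1-type origin accompanied by the rop gene and the bom region, and it is selected with kanamycin through an aminoglycoside phosphotransferase gene. An f1 phage origin is also present. The annotated tetracycline-resistance fragments and the partial AmpR promoter are short backbone remnants picked up by automated annotation, not functional markers.

The expression cassette is driven by a T7 promoter followed by a lac operator and the T7 gene 10 ribosome binding site. A plasmid-borne lacI gene supplies repressor, so transcription depends on T7 RNA polymerase in a host such as BL21 and can be induced with IPTG. The open reading frame begins with a 6xHis tag (annotated as a short fragment of a composite tag). This is followed by a thrombin cleavage site and a yeast SMT3-derived SUMO domain, a cleavable ubiquitin-like tag. The 303 bp mouse VAMP8 coding sequence was inserted between BamHI and SalI without its own ATG, so it is translated as an in-frame fusion. A backbone-derived His-coding stretch and a short T7 gene 10B-like fragment lie downstream of the insert, before the T7 terminator. The record does not state whether the downstream His sequence is translated.

VAMP8 is a SNARE protein that participates in membrane fusion. According to the record, the fusion protein is purified on Ni-NTA resin, and the associated publication concerns reconstitution of intracellular vesicle fusion with purified SNAREs and SM proteins.
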