Features (pLannotate 1.2.2; 22 found; start..end, strand, type, name):
     12..440     +  rep_origin     f1 ori (sequence partly withheld): f1 bacteriophage origin of replication; arrow indicates direction of (+) strand synthesis
    493..550     +  promoter       AmpR promoter (fragment): bla
    559..1374    -  CDS            KanR: aminoglycoside phosphotransferase; aph(3')-Ia; confers resistance to kanamycin in bacteria or G418 (Geneticin®) in eukaryotes
   1496..2084    +  rep_origin     ori: high-copy-number ColE1/pMB1/pBR322/pUC origin of replication
   2270..2409    -  misc_feature   bom: basis of mobility region from pBR322
   2511..2702    -  CDS            rop: Rop protein, which maintains plasmids at low copy number; rop
   2719..3099    +  CDS            YPB1_ECOLX: Protein predicted: Swiss-Prot protein existence level 4. From Escherichia coli.
   3171..3462    -  CDS            TcR (fragment): tetracycline efflux protein; tet; confers resistance to tetracycline
   3477..3498    -  protein_bind   CAP binding site: CAP binding activates transcription in the presence of cAMP. E. coli catabolite activator protein
   3511..4593    -  CDS            lacI: lac repressor; lacI; The lac repressor binds to the lac operator to inhibit transcription in E. coli. This inhibition can be relieved by adding lactose or isopropyl-β-D-thiogalactopyranoside (IPTG).
   4594..4671    -  promoter       lacI promoter: lacI
   4679..4958    -  CDS            TcR (fragment): tetracycline efflux protein; tet; confers resistance to tetracycline
   4980..4998    +  promoter       T7 promoter: promoter for bacteriophage T7 RNA polymerase
   4999..5023    +  protein_bind   lac operator: The lac repressor binds to the lac operator to inhibit transcription in E. coli. This inhibition can be relieved by adding lactose or isopropyl-β-D-thiogalactopyranoside (IPTG). lac repressor encoded by lacI
   5038..5060    +  RBS            RBS: efficient ribosome binding site from bacteriophage T7 gene 10 (Olins and Rangwala, 1989)
   5079..5095    +  CDS            capTEV™ (fragment): composite tag for in vivo biotinylation, TEV protease cleavage, and 6xHis tagging
   5106..5123    +  CDS            thrombin site: thrombin recognition and cleavage site
   5136..5428    +  CDS            SUMO (fragment): cleavable ubiquitin-like protein tag; S. cerevisiae SMT3 (truncated)
   5433..5735    +  CDS            Vamp8: VAMP8_MOUSE - Experimental evidence at protein level: Swiss-Prot protein existence level 1. SNAREs, soluble N-ethylmaleimide-sensitive factor-attachment protein receptors, are essential proteins for fusion of cellular membranes. SNAREs localized on opposing membranes assemble to form a trans-SNARE complex, an extended, parallel four alpha-helical bundle that drives membrane fusion. VAMP8 is a SNARE involved in autophagy through the direct control of autophagosome membrane fusion with the lysososome membrane via its interaction with the STX17-SNAP29 binary t- SNARE complex (By similarity). Also
   5766..5783    +  CDS            9xHis (fragment): 9xHis affinity tag
   5793..5842    +  CDS            SET1 (fragment): solubility-enhancement tag derived from T7 phage gene 10B
   5850..5897    +  terminator     T7 terminator: transcription terminator for bacteriophage T7 RNA polymerase
>Addgene plasmid #135553 | pET-28a-His6-SUMO-VAMP8 | addgene full sequence | sequence record 271721 | Addgene NGS Result
TGGCGAATGGG
[124 nt withheld, positions 12-135]
C
[91 nt withheld, positions 137-227]
A
[49 nt withheld, positions 229-277]
CCTTTGACGTTGGAGTCCACGTTCTTT
[37 nt withheld, positions 305-341]
ACCCTATCTCGGTCTATTCTTTTGATTTATAAGGGATTTTGCCGATTTCGGCCTATTGGTTAAAAAATGA
GCTGATTTAACAAAAATTTAACGCGAATTTTAACAAAATATTAACGCTTACAATTTAGGTGGCACTTTTC
GGGGAAATGTGCGCGGAACCCCTATTTGTTTATTTTTCTAAATACATTCAAATATGTATCCGCTCATGAA
TTAATTCTTAGAAAAACTCATCGAGCATCAAATGAAACTGCAATTTATTCATATCAGGATTATCAATACC
ATATTTTTGAAAAAGCCGTTTCTGTAATGAAGGAGAAAACTCACCGAGGCAGTTCCATAGGATGGCAAGA
TCCTGGTATCGGTCTGCGATTCCGACTCGTCCAACATCAATACAACCTATTAATTTCCCCTCGTCAAAAA
TAAGGTTATCAAGTGAGAAATCACCATGAGTGACGACTGAATCCGGTGAGAATGGCAAAAGTTTATGCAT
TTCTTTCCAGACTTGTTCAACAGGCCAGCCATTACGCTCGTCATCAAAATCACTCGCATCAACCAAACCG
TTATTCATTCGTGATTGCGCCTGAGCGAGACGAAATACGCGATCGCTGTTAAAAGGACAATTACAAACAG
GAATCGAATGCAACCGGCGCAGGAACACTGCCAGCGCATCAACAATATTTTCACCTGAATCAGGATATTC
TTCTAATACCTGGAATGCTGTTTTCCCGGGGATCGCAGTGGTGAGTAACCATGCATCATCAGGAGTACGG
ATAAAATGCTTGATGGTCGGAAGAGGCATAAATTCCGTCAGCCAGTTTAGTCTGACCATCTCATCTGTAA
CATCATTGGCAACGCTACCTTTGCCATGTTTCAGAAACAACTCTGGCGCATCGGGCTTCCCATACAATCG
ATAGATTGTCGCACCTGATTGCCCGACATTATCGCGAGCCCATTTATACCCATATAAATCAGCATCCATG
TTGGAATTTAATCGCGGCCTAGAGCAAGACGTTTCCCGTTGAATATGGCTCATAACACCCCTTGTATTAC
TGTTTATGTAAGCAGACAGTTTTATTGTTCATGACCAAAATCCCTTAACGTGAGTTTTCGTTCCACTGAG
CGTCAGACCCCGTAGAAAAGATCAAAGGATCTTCTTGAGATCCTTTTTTTCTGCGCGTAATCTGCTGCTT
GCAAACAAAAAAACCACCGCTACCAGCGGTGGTTTGTTTGCCGGATCAAGAGCTACCAACTCTTTTTCCG
AAGGTAACTGGCTTCAGCAGAGCGCAGATACCAAATACTGTCCTTCTAGTGTAGCCGTAGTTAGGCCACC
ACTTCAAGAACTCTGTAGCACCGCCTACATACCTCGCTCTGCTAATCCTGTTACCAGTGGCTGCTGCCAG
TGGCGATAAGTCGTGTCTTACCGGGTTGGACTCAAGACGATAGTTACCGGATAAGGCGCAGCGGTCGGGC
TGAACGGGGGGTTCGTGCACACAGCCCAGCTTGGAGCGAACGACCTACACCGAACTGAGATACCTACAGC
GTGAGCTATGAGAAAGCGCCACGCTTCCCGAAGGGAGAAAGGCGGACAGGTATCCGGTAAGCGGCAGGGT
CGGAACAGGAGAGCGCACGAGGGAGCTTCCAGGGGGAAACGCCTGGTATCTTTATAGTCCTGTCGGGTTT
CGCCACCTCTGACTTGAGCGTCGATTTTTGTGATGCTCGTCAGGGGGGCGGAGCCTATGGAAAAACGCCA
GCAACGCGGCCTTTTTACGGTTCCTGGCCTTTTGCTGGCCTTTTGCTCACATGTTCTTTCCTGCGTTATC
CCCTGATTCTGTGGATAACCGTATTACCGCCTTTGAGTGAGCTGATACCGCTCGCCGCAGCCGAACGACC
GAGCGCAGCGAGTCAGTGAGCGAGGAAGCGGAAGAGCGCCTGATGCGGTATTTTCTCCTTACGCATCTGT
GCGGTATTTCACACCGCAATGGTGCACTCTCAGTACAATCTGCTCTGATGCCGCATAGTTAAGCCAGTAT
ACACTCCGCTATCGCTACGTGACTGGGTCATGGCTGCGCCCCGACACCCGCCAACACCCGCTGACGCGCC
CTGACGGGCTTGTCTGCTCCCGGCATCCGCTTACAGACAAGCTGTGACCGTCTCCGGGAGCTGCATGTGT
CAGAGGTTTTCACCGTCATCACCGAAACGCGCGAGGCAGCTGCGGTAAAGCTCATCAGCGTGGTCGTGAA
GCGATTCACAGATGTCTGCCTGTTCATCCGCGTCCAGCTCGTTGAGTTTCTCCAGAAGCGTTAATGTCTG
GCTTCTGATAAAGCGGGCCATGTTAAGGGCGGTTTTTTCCTGTTTGGTCACTGATGCCTCCGTGTAAGGG
GGATTTCTGTTCATGGGGGTAATGATACCGATGAAACGAGAGAGGATGCTCACGATACGGGTTACTGATG
ATGAACATGCCCGGTTACTGGAACGTTGTGAGGGTAAACAACTGGCGGTATGGATGCGGCGGGACCAGAG
AAAAATCACTCAGGGTCAATGCCAGCGCTTCGTTAATACAGATGTAGGTGTTCCACAGGGTAGCCAGCAG
CATCCTGCGATGCAGATCCGGAACATAATGGTGCAGGGCGCTGACTTCCGCGTTTCCAGACTTTACGAAA
CACGGAAACCGAAGACCATTCATGTTGTTGCTCAGGTCGCAGACGTTTTGCAGCAGCAGTCGCTTCACGT
TCGCTCGCGTATCGGTGATTCATTCTGCTAACCAGTAAGGCAACCCCGCCAGCCTAGCCGGGTCCTCAAC
GACAGGAGCACGATCATGCGCACCCGTGGGGCCGCCATGCCGGCGATAATGGCCTGCTTCTCGCCGAAAC
GTTTGGTGGCGGGACCAGTGACGAAGGCTTGAGCGAGGGCGTGCAAGATTCCGAATACCGCAAGCGACAG
GCCGATCATCGTCGCGCTCCAGCGAAAGCGGTCCTCGCCGAAAATGACCCAGAGCGCTGCCGGCACCTGT
CCTACGAGTTGCATGATAAAGAAGACAGTCATAAGTGCGGCGACGATAGTCATGCCCCGCGCCCACCGGA
AGGAGCTGACTGGGTTGAAGGCTCTCAAGGGCATCGGTCGAGATCCCGGTGCCTAATGAGTGAGCTAACT
TACATTAATTGCGTTGCGCTCACTGCCCGCTTTCCAGTCGGGAAACCTGTCGTGCCAGCTGCATTAATGA
ATCGGCCAACGCGCGGGGAGAGGCGGTTTGCGTATTGGGCGCCAGGGTGGTTTTTCTTTTCACCAGTGAG
ACGGGCAACAGCTGATTGCCCTTCACCGCCTGGCCCTGAGAGAGTTGCAGCAAGCGGTCCACGCTGGTTT
GCCCCAGCAGGCGAAAATCCTGTTTGATGGTGGTTAACGGCGGGATATAACATGAGCTGTCTTCGGTATC
GTCGTATCCCACTACCGAGATATCCGCACCAACGCGCAGCCCGGACTCGGTAATGGCGCGCATTGCGCCC
AGCGCCATCTGATCGTTGGCAACCAGCATCGCAGTGGGAACGATGCCCTCATTCAGCATTTGCATGGTTT
GTTGAAAACCGGACATGGCACTCCAGTCGCCTTCCCGTTCCGCTATCGGCTGAATTTGATTGCGAGTGAG
ATATTTATGCCAGCCAGCCAGACGCAGACGCGCCGAGACAGAACTTAATGGGCCCGCTAACAGCGCGATT
TGCTGGTGACCCAATGCGACCAGATGCTCCACGCCCAGTCGCGTACCGTCTTCATGGGAGAAAATAATAC
TGTTGATGGGTGTCTGGTCAGAGACATCAAGAAATAACGCCGGAACATTAGTGCAGGCAGCTTCCACAGC
AATGGCATCCTGGTCATCCAGCGGATAGTTAATGATCAGCCCACTGACGCGTTGCGCGAGAAGATTGTGC
ACCGCCGCTTTACAGGCTTCGACGCCGCTTCGTTCTACCATCGACACCACCACGCTGGCACCCAGTTGAT
CGGCGCGAGATTTAATCGCCGCGACAATTTGCGACGGCGCGTGCAGGGCCAGACTGGAGGTGGCAACGCC
AATCAGCAACGACTGTTTGCCCGCCAGTTGTTGTGCCACGCGGTTGGGAATGTAATTCAGCTCCGCCATC
GCCGCTTCCACTTTTTCCCGCGTTTTCGCAGAAACGTGGCTGGCCTGGTTCACCACGCGGGAAACGGTCT
GATAAGAGACACCGGCATACTCTGCGACATCGTATAACGTTACTGGTTTCACATTCACCACCCTGAATTG
ACTCTCTTCCGGGCGCTATCATGCCATACCGCGAAAGGTTTTGCGCCATTCGATGGTGTCCGGGATCTCG
ACGCTCTCCCTTATGCGACTCCTGCATTAGGAAGCAGCCCAGTAGTAGGTTGAGGCCGTTGAGCACCGCC
GCCGCAAGGAATGGTGCATGCAAGGAGATGGCGCCCAACAGTCCCCCGGCCACGGGGCCTGCCACCATAC
CCACGCCGAAACAAGCGCTCATGAGCCCGAAGTGGCGAGCCCGATCTTCCCCATCGGTGATGTCGGCGAT
ATAGGCGCCAGCAACCGCACCTGTGGCGCCGGTGATGCCGGCCACGATGCGTCCGGCGTAGAGGATCGAG
ATCTCGATCCCGCGAAATTAATACGACTCACTATAGGGGAATTGTGAGCGGATAACAATTCCCCTCTAGA
AATAATTTTGTTTAACTTTAAGAAGGAGATATACCATGGGCAGCAGCCATCATCATCATCATCACAGCAG
CGGCCTGGTGCCGCGCGGCAGCCATATGGCTAGCATGTCGGACTCAGAAGTCAATCAAGAAGCTAAGCCA
GAGGTCAAGCCAGAAGTCAAGCCTGAGACTCACATCAATTTAAAGGTGTCCGATGGATCTTCAGAGATCT
TCTTCAAGATCAAAAAGACCACTCCTTTAAGAAGGCTGATGGAAGCGTTCGCTAAAAGACAGGGTAAGGA
AATGGACTCCTTAAGATTCTTGTACGACGGTATTAGAATTCAAGCTGATCAGACCCCTGAAGATTTGGAC
ATGGAGGATAACGATATTATTGAGGCTCACAGAGAACAGATTGGTGGATCCATGGAGGAGGCCAGTGGGA
GTGCCGGAAATGACCGAGTTAGGAACCTGCAGAGTGAGGTGGAGGGAGTCAAGAATATTATGACCCAGAA
TGTGGAGCGGATCTTGGCCAGAGGGGAGAACCTGGACCACCTCCGAAACAAGACAGAGGACTTGGAAGCC
ACGTCTGAACACTTCAAGACAACGTCCCAGAAGGTGGCCCGGAAGTTCTGGTGGAAGAATGTGAAGATGA
TTGTCATCATCTGTGTGATTGTCCTTATCATCGTCATCCTCATTATACTTTTTGCCACTGGTACCATCCC
CACTTAAGTCGACAAGCTTGCGGCCGCACTCGAGCACCACCACCACCACCACTGAGATCCGGCTGCTAAC
AAAGCCCGAAAGGAAGCTGAGTTGGCTGCTGCCACCGCTGAGCAATAACTAGCATAACCCCTTGGGGCCT
CTAAACGGGTCTTGAGGGGTTTTTTGCTGAAAGGAGGAACTATATCCGGAT
